>Addgene plasmid #109923 | pHH0103_FKBP3_FKBP-C | addgene full sequence | sequence record 215097 | Addgene NGS Result
TTGACAATTAATCATCGGCTCGTATAATGTGTGGAATTGTGAGCGGATAACAATTTCACACAGGAAACAG
CCAGTCCGTTTAGGTGTTTTCACGAGCACTTCACCAACAAGGACCATAGATTATGAAAATCGAAGAACAC
CATCACCATCACCATTCCAGCGGTAAGCTTATGTCCCCTATACTAGGTTATTGGAAAATTAAGGGCCTTG
TGCAACCCACTCGACTTCTTTTGGAATATCTTGAAGAAAAATATGAAGAGCATTTGTATGAGCGCGATGA
AGGTGATAAATGGCGAAACAAAAAGTTTGAATTGGGTTTGGAGTTTCCCAATCTTCCTTATTATATTGAT
GGTGATGTTAAATTAACACAGTCTATGGCCATCATACGTTATATAGCTGACAAGCACAACATGTTGGGTG
GTTGTCCAAAAGAGCGTGCAGAGATTTCAATGCTTGAAGGAGCGGTTTTGGATATTAGATACGGTGTTTC
GAGAATTGCATATAGTAAAGACTTTGAAACTCTCAAAGTTGATTTTCTTAGCAAGCTACCTGAAATGCTG
AAAATGTTCGAAGATCGTTTATGTCATAAAACATATTTAAATGGTGATCATGTAACCCATCCTGACTTCA
TGTTGTATGACGCTCTTGATGTTGTTTTATACATGGACCCAATGTGCCTGGATGCGTTCCCAAAATTAGT
TTGTTTTAAAAAACGTATTGAAGCTATCCCACAAATTGATAAGTACTTGAAATCCAGCAAGTATATAGCA
TGGCCTTTGCAGGGCTGGCAAGCCACGTTTGGTGGTGGCGACCATCCTCCAAAATCGGATCTGGAAGTTC
TGTTCCAGGGGCCCCTGTCCAGCGGTCTGGTTCCGCGTGGTTCCGGTACCGCGGCCCAGCCGGCCCCTAA
ATATACCAAAAGCGTTCTGAAAAAAGGCGATAAAACCAATTTCCCGAAAAAGGGTGATGTTGTGCATTGT
TGGTATACCGGCACCCTGCAGGATGGCACCGTTTTTGATACCAATATTCAGACCAGCGCCAAAAAAAAGA
AAAATGCAAAACCGCTGAGCTTCAAAGTTGGTGTTGGTAAAGTTATTCGTGGTTGGGATGAAGCACTGCT
GACCATGAGCAAAGGTGAAAAAGCACGTCTGGAAATTGAACCGGAATGGGCATATGGTAAAAAAGGTCAG
CCGGATGCAAAAATTCCGCCTAATGCCAAACTGACATTTGAAGTTGAACTGGTGGATATTGATGCGGCCG
CATA
[142 nt withheld, positions 1265-1406]
C
[98 nt withheld, positions 1408-1505]
AGTTTGTACTGGTGACGAAACTCAGTGTCTAGCTAGAGTGGC
[149 nt withheld, positions 1548-1696]
T
[41 nt withheld, positions 1698-1738]
T
[62 nt withheld, positions 1740-1801]
A
[35 nt withheld, positions 1803-1837]
CCTCCCTCAATCGGTTGAATGTCGCCCTTTTGTCTTTGGCGCTGGTAAACCATATGAA
[86 nt withheld, positions 1896-1981]
T
[54 nt withheld, positions 1983-2036]
CTAGCGCCGCCCTATACCTTGTCTGCCTCCCCGCGTTGCGTCGCGGTGCATGGAGCCGGGCCACCTCGAC
CTGAATGGAAGCCGGCGGCACCTCGCTAACGGATTCACCACTCCAAGAATTGGAGCCAATCAATTCTTGC
GGAGAACTGTGAATGCGCAAACCAACCCTTGGCAGAACATATCCATCGCGTCCGCCATCTCCAGCAGCCG
CACGCGGCGCATCTCGGGCAGCGTTGGGTCCTGGCCACGGGTGCGCATGATCGTGCTCCTGTCGTTGAGG
ACCCGGCTAGGCTGGCGGGGTTGCCTTACTGGTTAGCAGAATGAATCACCGATACGCGAGCGAACGTGAA
GCGACTGCTGCTGCAAAACGTCTGCGACCTGAGCAACAACATGAATGGTCTTCGGTTTCCGTGTTTCGTA
AAGTCTGGAAACGCGGAAGTCAGCGCCCTGCACCATTATGTTCCGGATCTGCATCGCAGGATGCTGCTGG
CTACCCTGTGGAACACCTACATCTGTATTAACGAAGCGCTGGCATTGACCCTGAGTGATTTTTCTCTGGT
CCCGCCGCATCCATACCGCCAGTTGTTTACCCTCACAACGTTCCAGTAACCGGGCATGTTCATCATCAGT
AACCCGTATCGTGAGCATCCTCTCTCGTTTCATCGGTATCATTACCCCCATGAACAGAAATCCCCCTTAC
ACGGAGGCATCAGTGACCAAACAGGAAAAAACCGCCCTTAACATGGCCCGCTTTATCAGAAGCCAGACAT
TAACGCTTCTGGAGAAACTCAACGAGCTGGACGCGGATGAACAGGCAGACATCTGTGAATCGCTTCACGA
CCACGCTGATGAGCTTTACCGCAGGATCCGCGAAATTGTAAGCGTTAATATTTTGTTAAAATTCGCGTTA
AATTTTTGTTAAATCAGCTCATTTTTTAACCAATAGGCCGAAATCGGCAAAATCCCTTATAAATCAAAAG
AATAGACCGAGATAGGGT
[37 nt withheld, positions 3035-3071]
AAAGAACGTGGACTCCAACGTCAAAGG
[49 nt withheld, positions 3099-3147]
T
[91 nt withheld, positions 3149-3239]
G
[124 nt withheld, positions 3241-3364]
CGCGGATCCTGCCTCGCGCGTTTCGGTGATGACGGTGAAAACCTCTGACACATGCAGCTCCCGGAGACGG
TCACAGCTTGTCTGTAAGCGGATGCCGGGAGCAGACAAGCCCGTCAGGGCGCGTCAGCGGGTGTTGGCGG
GTGTCGGGGCGCAGCCATGACCCAGTCACGTAGCGATAGCGGAGTGTATACTGGCTTAACTATGCGGCAT
CAGAGCAGATTGTACTGAGAGTGCACCATATGCGGTGTGAAATACCGCACAGATGCGTAAGGAGAAAATA
CCGCATCAGGCGCTCTTCCGCTTCCTCGCTCACTGACTCGCTGCGCTCGGTCGTTCGGCTGCGGCGAGCG
GTATCAGCTCACTCAAAGGCGGTAATACGGTTATCCACAGAATCAGGGGATAACGCAGGAAAGAACATGT
GAGCAAAAGGCCAGCAAAAGGCCAGGAACCGTAAAAAGGCCGCGTTGCTGGCGTTTTTCCATAGGCTCCG
CCCCCCTGACGAGCATCACAAAAATCGACGCTCAAGTCAGAGGTGGCGAAACCCGACAGGACTATAAAGA
TACCAGGGTTTCCCCCTGGAAGCTCCCTCGTGCGCTCTCCTGTTCCGACCCTGCCGCTTACCGGATACCT
GTCCGCCTTTCTCCCTTCGGGAAGCGTGGCGCTTTCTCATAGCTCACGCTGTAGGTATCTCAGTTCGGTG
TAGGTCGTTCGCTCCAAGCTGGGCTGTGTGCACGAACCCCCCGTTCAGCCCGACCGCTGCGCCTTATCCG
GTAACTATCGTCTTGAGTCCAACCCGGTAAGACACGACTTATCGCCACTGGCAGCAGCCACTGGTAACAG
GATTAGCAGAGCGAGGTATGTAGGCGGTGCTACAGAGTTCTTGAAGTGGTGGCCTAACTACGGCTACACT
AGAAGGACAGTATTTGGTATCTGCGCTCTGCTGAAGCCAGTTACCTTCGGAAAAAGAGTTGGTAGCTCTT
GATCCGGCAAACAAACCACCGCTGGTAGCGGTGGTTTTTTTGTTTGCAAGCAGCAGATTACGCGCAGAAA
AAAAGGATCTCAAGAAGATCCTTTGATCTTTTCTACGGGGTCTGACGCTCAGTGGAACGAAAACTCACGT
TAAGGGATTTTGGTCATGAGATTATCAAAAAGGATCTTCACCTAGATCCTTTTAAATTAAAAATGAAGTT
TTAAATCAATCTAAAGTATATATGAGTAAACTTGGTCTGACAGTTACCAATGCTTAATCAGTGAGGCACC
TATCTCAGCGATCTGTCTATTTCGTTCATCCATAGTTGCCTGACTCCCCGTCGTGTAGATAACTACGATA
CGGGAGGGCTTACCATCTGGCCCCAGTGCTGCAATGATACCGCGAGACCCACGCTCACCGGCTCCAGATT
TATCAGCAATAAACCAGCCAGCCGGAAGGGCCGAGCGCAGAAGTGGTCCTGCAACTTTATCCGCCTCCAT
CCAGTCTATTAATTGTTGCCGGGAAGCTAGAGTAAGTAGTTCGCCAGTTAATAGTTTGCGCAACGTTGTT
GCCATTGCTGCAGGCATCGTGGTGTCACGCTCGTCGTTTGGTATGGCTTCATTCAGCTCCGGTTCCCAAC
GATCAAGGCGAGTTACATGATCCCCCATGTTGTGCAAAAAAGCGGTTAGCTCCTTCGGTCCTCCGATCGT
TGTCAGAAGTAAGTTGGCCGCAGTGTTATCACTCATGGTTATGGCAGCACTGCATAATTCTCTTACTGTC
ATGCCATCCGTAAGATGCTTTTCTGTGACTGGTGAGTACTCAACCAAGTCATTCTGAGAATAGTGTATGC
GGCGACCGAGTTGCTCTTGCCCGGCGTCAACACGGGATAATACCGCGCCACATAGCAGAACTTTAAAAGT
GCTCATCATTGGAAAACGTTCTTCGGGGCGAAAACTCTCAAGGATCTTACCGCTGTTGAGATCCAGTTCG
ATGTAACCCACTCGTGCACCCAACTGATCTTCAGCATCTTTTACTTTCACCAGCGTTTCTGGGTGAGCAA
AAACAGGAAGGCAAAATGCCGCAAAAAAGGGAATAAGGGCGACACGGAAATGTTGAATACTCATACTCTT
CCTTTTTCAATATTATTGAAGCATTTATCAGGGTTATTGTCTCATGAGCGGATACATATTTGAATGTATT
TAGAAAAATAAACAAATAGGGGTTCCGCGCACATTTCCCCGAAAAGTGCCACCTGACGTCTAAGAAACCA
TTATTATCATGACATTAACCTATAAAAATAGGCGTATCACGAGGCCCTTTCGTCTTCAAGAATTCCCGAC
ACCATCGAATGGTGCAAAACCTTTCGCGGTATGGCATGATAGCGCCCGGAAGAGAGTCAATTCAGGGTGG
TGAATGTGAAACCAGTAACGTTATACGATGTCGCAGAGTATGCCGGTGTCTCTTATCAGACCGTTTCCCG
CGTGGTGAACCAGGCCAGCCACGTTTCTGCGAAAACGCGGGAAAAAGTGGAAGCGGCGATGGCGGAGCTG
AATTACATTCCCAACCGCGTGGCACAACAACTGGCGGGCAAACAGTCGTTGCTGATTGGCGTTGCCACCT
CCAGTCTGGCCCTGCACGCGCCGTCGCAAATTGTCGCGGCGATTAAATCTCGCGCCGATCAACTGGGTGC
CAGCGTGGTGGTGTCGATGGTAGAACGAAGCGGCGTCGAAGCCTGTAAAGCGGCGGTGCACAATCTTCTC
GCGCAACGCGTCAGTGGGCTGATCATTAACTATCCGCTGGATGACCAGGATGCCATTGCTGTGGAAGCTG
CCTGCACTAATGTTCCGGCGTTATTTCTTGATGTCTCTGACCAGACACCCATCAACAGTATTATTTTCTC
CCATGAAGACGGTACGCGACTGGGCGTGGAGCATCTGGTCGCATTGGGTCACCAGCAAATCGCGCTGTTA
GCGGGCCCATTAAGTTCTGTCTCGGCGCGTCTGCGTCTGGCTGGCTGGCATAAATATCTCACTCGCAATC
AAATTCAGCCGATAGCGGAACGGGAAGGCGACTGGAGTGCCATGTCCGGTTTTCAACAAACCATGCAAAT
GCTGAATGAGGGCATCGTTCCCACTGCGATGCTGGTTGCCAACGATCAGATGGCGCTGGGCGCAATGCGC
GCCATTACCGAGTCCGGGCTGCGCGTTGGTGCGGATATCTCGGTAGTGGGATACGACGATACCGAAGACA
GCTCATGTTATATCCCGCCGTTAACCACCATCAAACAGGATTTTCGCCTGCTGGGGCAAACCAGCGTGGA
CCGCTTGCTGCAACTCTCTCAGGGCCAGGCGGTGAAGGGCAATCAGCTGTTGCCCGTCTCACTGGTGAAA
AGAAAAACCACCCTGGCGCCCAATACGCAAACCGCCTCTCCCCGCGCGTTGGCCGATTCATTAATGCAGC
TGGCACGACAGGTTTCCCGACTGGAAAGCGGGCAGTGAGCGCAACGCAATTAATGTAAGTTAGCTCACTC
ATTAGGCACAATTCTCATGTTTGACAGCTTATCATCGACTGCACGGTGCACCAATGCTTCTGGCGTCAGG
CAGCCATCGGAAGCTGTGGTATGGCTGTGCAGGTCGTAAATCACTGCATAATTCGTGTCGCTCAAGGCGC
ACTCCCGTTCTGGATAATGTTTTTTGCGCCGACATCATAACGGTTCTGGCAAATATTCTGAAATGAGCTG
Features (pLannotate 1.2.2; 21 found; start..end, strand, type, name):
      1..29      +  promoter       tac promoter: strong E. coli promoter; hybrid between the trp and lac UV5 promoters
     37..53      +  protein_bind   lac operator: The lac repressor binds to the lac operator to inhibit transcription in E. coli. This inhibition can be relieved by adding lactose or isopropyl-β-D-thiogalactopyranoside (IPTG). lac repressor encoded by lacI
    138..155     +  CDS            6xHis: 6xHis affinity tag
    171..824     +  CDS            GST26_SCHJA: Experimental evidence at protein level: Swiss-Prot protein existence level 1. GST isoenzymes appear to play a central role in the parasite detoxification system. Other functions are also suspected including a role in increasing the solubility of haematin in the parasite gut. From Schistosoma japonicum (Blood fluke).
    906..1253    +  CDS            FKBP3 (fragment): FKBP3_HUMAN - Also known as FKBP25. Experimental evidence at protein level: Swiss-Prot protein existence level 1. FK506- and rapamycin-binding proteins (FKBPs) constitute a family of receptors for the two immunosuppressants which inhibit T-cell proliferation by arresting two distinct cytoplasmic signal transmission pathways. PPIases accelerate the folding of proteins. From Homo sapiens (Human).
   1269..1316    +  terminator     fd terminator (sequence withheld): central terminator from bacteriophage fd (Otsuka and Kunisawa, 1982)
   1321..1533    +  CDS            M13 gene III (fragment) (sequence partly withheld): pIII; III; minor coat protein
   1548..2018    +  CDS            M13 gene III (fragment) (sequence partly withheld): pIII; III; minor coat protein
   2040..2110    +  CDS            TcR (fragment): tetracycline efflux protein; tet; confers resistance to tetracycline
   2352..2732    -  CDS            YPB1_ECOLX: Protein predicted: Swiss-Prot protein existence level 4. From Escherichia coli.
   2749..2900    +  CDS            rop (fragment): Rop protein, which maintains plasmids at low copy number; rop
   2936..3364    -  rep_origin     f1 ori (sequence partly withheld): f1 bacteriophage origin of replication; arrow indicates direction of (+) strand synthesis
   3373..3412    +  CDS            rop (fragment): Rop protein, which maintains plasmids at low copy number; rop
   3514..3654    +  misc_feature   bom: basis of mobility region from pBR322
   3840..4427    -  rep_origin     ori: high-copy-number ColE1/pMB1/pBR322/pUC origin of replication
   4598..5458    -  CDS            AmpR: β-lactamase; bla; confers resistance to ampicillin, carbenicillin, and related antibiotics
   5459..5563    -  promoter       AmpR promoter: bla
   5672..5749    +  promoter       lacIq promoter: lacI (mutant); In the lacIq allele, a single base change in the promoter boosts expression of the lacI gene about 10-fold.
   5750..6832    +  CDS            lacI: lac repressor; lacI; The lac repressor binds to the lac operator to inhibit transcription in E. coli. This inhibition can be relieved by adding lactose or isopropyl-β-D-thiogalactopyranoside (IPTG).
   6845..6866    +  protein_bind   CAP binding site: CAP binding activates transcription in the presence of cAMP. E. coli catabolite activator protein
   6885..6902    +  promoter       tet promoter (fragment): E. coli promoter for tetracycline efflux protein gene
