[The description below was written by a language model from this plasmid's Addgene catalogue record and pLannotate feature annotations shown in this document.]
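Description:
pHH0103_FKBP3_FKBP-C is a bacterial expression plasmid of about 7.1 kb, built on the pHH0103 backbone, for producing and purifying a domain of human FKBP3 (also known as FKBP25), a member of the FK506- and rapamycin-binding family of peptidyl-prolyl isomerases. The insert, placed between SfiI and NotI cloning sites, is annotated as a fragment of FKBP3 rather than the full coding sequence, consistent with the "FKBP-C" domain designation in the name. It sits downstream of, and apparently in the same reading frame series as, a 6xHis tag followed by Schistosoma japonicum glutathione S-transferase. The expected product is therefore an N-terminally His- and GST-tagged fusion that can be captured by metal-chelate or glutathione affinity.

Expression is driven by the hybrid tac promoter with an adjacent lac operator. The plasmid also carries lacI under the lacIq promoter, so transcription is repressed until it is induced with IPTG. A bacteriophage fd terminator follows the insert. Beyond it lie fragments of M13 gene III, which suggests the backbone derives from a phage-display phagemid; because they sit downstream of the terminator, they do not appear to be part of the expressed fusion. Other vestigial pieces include tetracycline-resistance and tet promoter fragments and a rop gene split by the inserted f1 origin.

Propagation in E. coli relies on a ColE1/pBR322-type origin with the bom region. The catalogue lists the plasmid as low copy. Selection is by ampicillin through the bla gene. The associated work surveyed ligands for peptide recognition modules, for which purified domains such as this one were used.
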