Addgene plasmid #109923: pHH0103_FKBP3_FKBP-C
Purpose: Protein expression and purification of FKBP3_FKBP-C
Depositing lab: Sachdev Sidhu. Depositing organization: University of Toronto. Publication: Large-scale survey and database of high affinity ligands for peptide recognition modules. Teyra J, Kelil A, Jain S, Helmy M, Jajodia R, Hooda Y, Gu J, D'Cruz AA, Nicholson SE, Min J, Sudol M, Kim PM, Bader GD, Sidhu SS. Mol Syst Biol. 2020 Dec;16(12):e9310. doi: 10.15252/msb.20199310. PubMed 33438817.
Backbone
  Vector backbone: pHH0103
  Vector type: Bacterial Expression
Growth in bacteria
  Bacterial resistance: Ampicillin, 100 μg/mL
  Growth temperature: 37°C
  Growth strain: DH5alpha
  Copy number: Low Copy
Gene/Insert
  Gene/Insert name: FKBP3_FKBP-C
  Species: H. sapiens (human)
  Cloning method: Restriction Enzyme; 5′ cloning site Sfi1 (unknown if destroyed); 3′ cloning site Not1 (unknown if destroyed)
Terms and licenses: Academic/Nonprofit Terms; Industry Terms: Not Available to Industry
How to cite: pHH0103_FKBP3_FKBP-C was a gift from Sachdev Sidhu (Addgene plasmid # 109923 ; http://n2t.net/addgene:109923 ; RRID:Addgene_109923)
